Addgene plasmid #170924: EF1A_Hygro_P2A_RUNX1_E61V_Barcode
Purpose: Overexpression of RUNX1 E61V mutant protein.
Depositing lab: Prashant Mali. Depositing organization: University of California, San Diego (UCSD). Publication: Interface-guided phenotyping of coding variants in the transcription factor RUNX1. Ozturk K, Panwala R, Sheen J, Ford K, Jayne N, Portell A, Zhang DE, Hutter S, Haferlach T, Ideker T, Mali P, Carter H. Cell Rep. 2024 Jul 4;43(7):114436. doi: 10.1016/j.celrep.2024.114436. PubMed 38968069.
Backbone
  Vector backbone: EF1a_mCherry_P2A_Hygro_Barcode
  Backbone manufacturer: Prashant Mali (Addgene #120426)
  Backbone size w/o insert (bp): 9508
  Vector type: Mammalian Expression, Lentiviral
  Selectable markers: Hygromycin
Growth in bacteria
  Bacterial resistance: Ampicillin, 100 μg/mL
  Growth temperature: 37°C
  Growth strain: NEB Stable
  Copy number: High Copy
Gene/Insert
  Gene/Insert name: RUNX1 (alt name: AML1)
  Species: H. sapiens (human)
  Insert size (bp): 1359
  Mutation: E61V
  Entrez Gene: RUNX1 (a.k.a. AML1, AML1-EVI-1, AMLCR1, CBF2alpha, CBFA2, EVI-1, PEBP2aB, PEBP2alpha)
  Promoter: Ef1A
  Cloning method: Gibson Cloning
  Sequencing primers: 5′ CTGTGTAGAAGTACTCGCCGATAGTG; 3′ TCTTGTCTTCGTTGGGAGTG
Terms and licenses: Academic/Nonprofit Terms; Industry Terms: Not Available to Industry
Depositor comments: Please visit https://doi.org/10.1101/2023.08.03.551876 for bioRxiv preprint.
How to cite: EF1A_Hygro_P2A_RUNX1_E61V_Barcode was a gift from Prashant Mali (Addgene plasmid # 170924 ; http://n2t.net/addgene:170924 ; RRID:Addgene_170924)
