[The description below was written by a language model from this plasmid's Addgene catalogue record and pLannotate feature annotations shown in this document.]
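Description:
EF1A_Hygro_P2A_RUNX1_E61V_Barcode is a lentiviral mammalian expression plasmid of about 10.9 kb for overexpressing the E61V point mutant of human RUNX1 (AML1). It was made by Gibson cloning into the EF1a_mCherry_P2A_Hygro_Barcode backbone. In bacteria it is maintained at high copy through a ColE1/pUC-type origin and selected with ampicillin (AmpR). An f1 origin is also present. Outside the viral region sits an SV40/EM7-driven BleoR cassette with an SV40 poly(A) signal, although the catalogue lists only hygromycin as the mammalian selectable marker.

The transfer cassette has a hybrid 5′ end in which the CMV enhancer/promoter drives a truncated HIV-1 5′ LTR, an arrangement that typically makes genomic RNA production Tat-independent. This is followed by the Ψ packaging signal with a gag fragment, the RRE for Rev-dependent nuclear export, and the cPPT/CTS. It ends in a second truncated LTR, which has a loxP site just upstream, and a bGH poly(A) signal. No WPRE is annotated.

Within this frame, the EF-1α promoter drives a single transcript encoding hygromycin phosphotransferase (hph) followed by the 1,359 bp RUNX1 coding sequence. The construct name indicates a P2A peptide between the two, consistent with the short unannotated gap, so hygromycin-resistant transduced cells should also produce the mutant RUNX1 as a separate protein. The name also indicates a barcode, but it is not annotated in the feature table and its position is not stated. Such barcodes generally let individual variants be tracked in pooled experiments. The associated publication concerns phenotyping of RUNX1 coding variants, so this plasmid appears to be one member of a variant series.
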