Features (pLannotate 1.2.2; 33 found; start..end, strand, type, name):
     88..417     +  promoter       SV40 promoter: SV40 enhancer and early promoter
    465..512     +  promoter       EM7 promoter: synthetic bacterial promoter&nbsp
    531..905     +  CDS            BleoR: antibiotic-binding protein; Sh ble from Streptoalloteichus hindustanus; confers resistance to bleomycin, phleomycin, and Zeocin™
    915..1040    +  CDS            ble (fragment): BLE_KLEPN - Experimental evidence at protein level: Swiss-Prot protein existence level 1. Binding protein with a strong affinity to the bleomycin family of antibiotics. Binds to CL990; an antimitotic-antibiotic compound. From Klebsiella pneumoniae.
   1035..1156    +  polyA_signal   SV40 poly(A) signal: SV40 polyadenylation signal
   1227..1249    -  protein_bind   lac operator (fragment): The lac repressor binds to the lac operator to inhibit transcription in E. coli. This inhibition can be relieved by adding lactose or isopropyl-β-D-thiogalactopyranoside (IPTG). lac repressor encoded by lacI
   1253..1283    -  promoter       lac promoter: promoter for the E. coli lac operon
   1298..1319    -  protein_bind   CAP binding site: CAP binding activates transcription in the presence of cAMP. E. coli catabolite activator protein
   1332..1424    -  CDS            lacI (fragment): lac repressor; lacI; The lac repressor binds to the lac operator to inhibit transcription in E. coli. This inhibition can be relieved by adding lactose or isopropyl-β-D-thiogalactopyranoside (IPTG).
   1607..2195    -  rep_origin     ori: high-copy-number ColE1/pMB1/pBR322/pUC origin of replication
   2366..3226    -  CDS            AmpR: β-lactamase; bla; confers resistance to ampicillin, carbenicillin, and related antibiotics
   3227..3331    -  promoter       AmpR promoter: bla
   3390..3442    -  misc_feature   bom (fragment): basis of mobility region from pBR322
   3597..3976    +  enhancer       CMV enhancer: human cytomegalovirus immediate early enhancer
   3977..4176    +  promoter       CMV promoter: human cytomegalovirus (CMV) immediate early promoter
   4194..4374    +  LTR            5' LTR (truncated): truncated 5' long terminal repeat (LTR) from HIV-1
   4421..4546    +  misc_feature   HIV-1 Ψ: packaging signal of human immunodeficiency virus type 1
   4530..4893    +  CDS            HIV-1 gag (fragment): gag protein from human immunodeficiency virus 1; gag
   5039..5272    +  misc_feature   RRE: The Rev response element (RRE) of HIV-1 allows for Rev-dependent mRNA export from the nucleus to the cytoplasm.
   5649..5749    +  CDS            Rev (fragment): human immunodeficiency virus 1 (HIV-1) Rev protein; rev; enhances nuclear export of unspliced and incompletely spliced viral mRNAs
   5799..5916    +  misc_feature   cPPT/CTS: central polypurine tract and central termination sequence of HIV-1
   5979..6045    +  CDS            small t antigen (fragment): SV40 (simian virus 40) small t antigen
   6052..7230    +  promoter       EF-1α promoter: strong constitutive promoter for human elongation factor EF-1α
   7247..7265    +  promoter       T7 promoter: promoter for bacteriophage T7 RNA polymerase
   7285..7321    -  misc_feature   MCS (fragment): pBluescript multiple cloning site
   7329..8351    +  CDS            hph: KHYB_ECOLX - Experimental evidence at protein level: Swiss-Prot protein existence level 1. The aminoglycoside phosphotransferases achieve inactivation of their antibiotic substrates by phosphorylation. Only phosphorylates hygromycin and closely related compounds such as demethyl analogs and destomycin. From Escherichia coli.
   8418..9776    +  CDS            RUNX1: RUNX1_HUMAN - Also known as AML1, CBFA2. Experimental evidence at protein level: Swiss-Prot protein existence level 1. Isoform AML-1L interferes with the transactivation activity of RUNX1. From Homo sapiens (Human).
   9860..9973    +  CDS            nef (fragment): NEF_HV1LA - Experimental evidence at protein level: Swiss-Prot protein existence level 1. Extracellular Nef protein targets CD4(+) T-lymphocytes for apoptosis by interacting with CXCR4 surface receptors. From Human immunodeficiency virus type 1 group M subtype B (isolate Lai) (HIV-1).
   9971..10004   +  protein_bind   loxP: Cre-mediated recombination occurs in the 8-bp core sequence (GCATACAT). Cre recombinase
  10029..10209   +  LTR            5' LTR (truncated): truncated 5' long terminal repeat (LTR) from HIV-1
  10241..10465   +  polyA_signal   bGH poly(A) signal: bovine growth hormone polyadenylation signal
  10469..10490   +  promoter       SV40 promoter (fragment): SV40 enhancer and early promoter
  10511..74      +  rep_origin     f1 ori (across the origin) (sequence partly withheld): f1 bacteriophage origin of replication; arrow indicates direction of (+) strand synthesis
>Addgene plasmid #170924 | EF1A_Hygro_P2A_RUNX1_E61V_Barcode | addgene full sequence | sequence record 336851 | Addgene NGS Result
TTTATAAGGGATTTTGCCGATTTCGGCCTATTGGTTAAAAAATGAGCTGATTTAACAAAAATTTAACGCG
AATTAATTCTGTGGAATGTGTGTCAGTTAGGGTGTGGAAAGTCCCCAGGCTCCCCAGCAGGCAGAAGTAT
GCAAAGCATGCATCTCAATTAGTCAGCAACCAGGTGTGGAAAGTCCCCAGGCTCCCCAGCAGGCAGAAGT
ATGCAAAGCATGCATCTCAATTAGTCAGCAACCATAGTCCCGCCCCTAACTCCGCCCATCCCGCCCCTAA
CTCCGCCCAGTTCCGCCCATTCTCCGCCCCATGGCTGACTAATTTTTTTTATTTATGCAGAGGCCGAGGC
CGCCTCTGCCTCTGAGCTATTCCAGAAGTAGTGAGGAGGCTTTTTTGGAGGCCTAGGCTTTTGCAAAAAG
CTCCCGGGAGCTTGTATATCCATTTTCGGATCTGATCAGCACGTGTTGACAATTAATCATCGGCATAGTA
TATCGGCATAGTATAATACGACAAGGTGAGGAACTAAACCATGGCCAAGTTGACCAGTGCCGTTCCGGTG
CTCACCGCGCGCGACGTCGCCGGAGCGGTCGAGTTCTGGACCGACCGGCTCGGGTTCTCCCGGGACTTCG
TGGAGGACGACTTCGCCGGTGTGGTCCGGGACGACGTGACCCTGTTCATCAGCGCGGTCCAGGACCAGGT
GGTGCCGGACAACACCCTGGCCTGGGTGTGGGTGCGCGGCCTGGACGAGCTGTACGCCGAGTGGTCGGAG
GTCGTGTCCACGAACTTCCGGGACGCCTCCGGGCCGGCCATGACCGAGATCGGCGAGCAGCCGTGGGGGC
GGGAGTTCGCCCTGCGCGACCCGGCCGGCAACTGCGTGCACTTCGTGGCCGAGGAGCAGGACTGACACGT
GCTACGAGATTTCGATTCCACCGCCGCCTTCTATGAAAGGTTGGGCTTCGGAATCGTTTTCCGGGACGCC
GGCTGGATGATCCTCCAGCGCGGGGATCTCATGCTGGAGTTCTTCGCCCACCCCAACTTGTTTATTGCAG
CTTATAATGGTTACAAATAAAGCAATAGCATCACAAATTTCACAAATAAAGCATTTTTTTCACTGCATTC
TAGTTGTGGTTTGTCCAAACTCATCAATGTATCTTATCATGTCTGTATACCGTCGACCTCTAGCTAGAGC
TTGGCGTAATCATGGTCATAGCTGTTTCCTGTGTGAAATTGTTATCCGCTCACAATTCCACACAACATAC
GAGCCGGAAGCATAAAGTGTAAAGCCTGGGGTGCCTAATGAGTGAGCTAACTCACATTAATTGCGTTGCG
CTCACTGCCCGCTTTCCAGTCGGGAAACCTGTCGTGCCAGCTGCATTAATGAATCGGCCAACGCGCGGGG
AGAGGCGGTTTGCGTATTGGGCGCTCTTCCGCTTCCTCGCTCACTGACTCGCTGCGCTCGGTCGTTCGGC
TGCGGCGAGCGGTATCAGCTCACTCAAAGGCGGTAATACGGTTATCCACAGAATCAGGGGATAACGCAGG
AAAGAACATGTGAGCAAAAGGCCAGCAAAAGGCCAGGAACCGTAAAAAGGCCGCGTTGCTGGCGTTTTTC
CATAGGCTCCGCCCCCCTGACGAGCATCACAAAAATCGACGCTCAAGTCAGAGGTGGCGAAACCCGACAG
GACTATAAAGATACCAGGCGTTTCCCCCTGGAAGCTCCCTCGTGCGCTCTCCTGTTCCGACCCTGCCGCT
TACCGGATACCTGTCCGCCTTTCTCCCTTCGGGAAGCGTGGCGCTTTCTCATAGCTCACGCTGTAGGTAT
CTCAGTTCGGTGTAGGTCGTTCGCTCCAAGCTGGGCTGTGTGCACGAACCCCCCGTTCAGCCCGACCGCT
GCGCCTTATCCGGTAACTATCGTCTTGAGTCCAACCCGGTAAGACACGACTTATCGCCACTGGCAGCAGC
CACTGGTAACAGGATTAGCAGAGCGAGGTATGTAGGCGGTGCTACAGAGTTCTTGAAGTGGTGGCCTAAC
TACGGCTACACTAGAAGAACAGTATTTGGTATCTGCGCTCTGCTGAAGCCAGTTACCTTCGGAAAAAGAG
TTGGTAGCTCTTGATCCGGCAAACAAACCACCGCTGGTAGCGGTGGTTTTTTTGTTTGCAAGCAGCAGAT
TACGCGCAGAAAAAAAGGATCTCAAGAAGATCCTTTGATCTTTTCTACGGGGTCTGACGCTCAGTGGAAC
GAAAACTCACGTTAAGGGATTTTGGTCATGAGATTATCAAAAAGGATCTTCACCTAGATCCTTTTAAATT
AAAAATGAAGTTTTAAATCAATCTAAAGTATATATGAGTAAACTTGGTCTGACAGTTACCAATGCTTAAT
CAGTGAGGCACCTATCTCAGCGATCTGTCTATTTCGTTCATCCATAGTTGCCTGACTCCCCGTCGTGTAG
ATAACTACGATACGGGAGGGCTTACCATCTGGCCCCAGTGCTGCAATGATACCGCGAGACCCACGCTCAC
CGGCTCCAGATTTATCAGCAATAAACCAGCCAGCCGGAAGGGCCGAGCGCAGAAGTGGTCCTGCAACTTT
ATCCGCCTCCATCCAGTCTATTAATTGTTGCCGGGAAGCTAGAGTAAGTAGTTCGCCAGTTAATAGTTTG
CGCAACGTTGTTGCCATTGCTACAGGCATCGTGGTGTCACGCTCGTCGTTTGGTATGGCTTCATTCAGCT
CCGGTTCCCAACGATCAAGGCGAGTTACATGATCCCCCATGTTGTGCAAAAAAGCGGTTAGCTCCTTCGG
TCCTCCGATCGTTGTCAGAAGTAAGTTGGCCGCAGTGTTATCACTCATGGTTATGGCAGCACTGCATAAT
TCTCTTACTGTCATGCCATCCGTAAGATGCTTTTCTGTGACTGGTGAGTACTCAACCAAGTCATTCTGAG
AATAGTGTATGCGGCGACCGAGTTGCTCTTGCCCGGCGTCAATACGGGATAATACCGCGCCACATAGCAG
AACTTTAAAAGTGCTCATCATTGGAAAACGTTCTTCGGGGCGAAAACTCTCAAGGATCTTACCGCTGTTG
AGATCCAGTTCGATGTAACCCACTCGTGCACCCAACTGATCTTCAGCATCTTTTACTTTCACCAGCGTTT
CTGGGTGAGCAAAAACAGGAAGGCAAAATGCCGCAAAAAAGGGAATAAGGGCGACACGGAAATGTTGAAT
ACTCATACTCTTCCTTTTTCAATATTATTGAAGCATTTATCAGGGTTATTGTCTCATGAGCGGATACATA
TTTGAATGTATTTAGAAAAATAAACAAATAGGGGTTCCGCGCACATTTCCCCGAAAAGTGCCACCTGACG
TCGACGGATCGGGAGATCTCCCGATCCCCTATGGTGCACTCTCAGTACAATCTGCTCTGATGCCGCATAG
TTAAGCCAGTATCTGCTCCCTGCTTGTGTGTTGGAGGTCGCTGAGTAGTGCGCGAGCAAAATTTAAGCTA
CAACAAGGCAAGGCTTGACCGACAATTGCATGAAGAATCTGCTTAGGGTTAGGCGTTTTGCGCTGCTTCG
CGATGTACGGGCCAGATATACGCGTTGACATTGATTATTGACTAGTTATTAATAGTAATCAATTACGGGG
TCATTAGTTCATAGCCCATATATGGAGTTCCGCGTTACATAACTTACGGTAAATGGCCCGCCTGGCTGAC
CGCCCAACGACCCCCGCCCATTGACGTCAATAATGACGTATGTTCCCATAGTAACGCCAATAGGGACTTT
CCATTGACGTCAATGGGTGGAGTATTTACGGTAAACTGCCCACTTGGCAGTACATCAAGTGTATCATATG
CCAAGTACGCCCCCTATTGACGTCAATGACGGTAAATGGCCCGCCTGGCATTATGCCCAGTACATGACCT
TATGGGACTTTCCTACTTGGCAGTACATCTACGTATTAGTCATCGCTATTACCATGGTGATGCGGTTTTG
GCAGTACATCAATGGGCGTGGATAGCGGTTTGACTCACGGGGATTTCCAAGTCTCCACCCCATTGACGTC
AATGGGAGTTTGTTTTGGCACCAAAATCAACGGGACTTTCCAAAATGTCGTAACAACTCCGCCCCATTGA
CGCAAATGGGCGGTAGGCGTGTACGGTGGGAGGTCTATATAAGCAGCGCGTTTTGCCTGTACTGGGTCTC
TCTGGTTAGACCAGATCTGAGCCTGGGAGCTCTCTGGCTAACTAGGGAACCCACTGCTTAAGCCTCAATA
AAGCTTGCCTTGAGTGCTTCAAGTAGTGTGTGCCCGTCTGTTGTGTGACTCTGGTAACTAGAGATCCCTC
AGACCCTTTTAGTCAGTGTGGAAAATCTCTAGCAGTGGCGCCCGAACAGGGACTTGAAAGCGAAAGGGAA
ACCAGAGGAGCTCTCTCGACGCAGGACTCGGCTTGCTGAAGCGCGCACGGCAAGAGGCGAGGGGCGGCGA
CTGGTGAGTACGCCAAAAATTTTGACTAGCGGAGGCTAGAAGGAGAGAGATGGGTGCGAGAGCGTCAGTA
TTAAGCGGGGGAGAATTAGATCGCGATGGGAAAAAATTCGGTTAAGGCCAGGGGGAAAGAAAAAATATAA
ATTAAAACATATAGTATGGGCAAGCAGGGAGCTAGAACGATTCGCAGTTAATCCTGGCCTGTTAGAAACA
TCAGAAGGCTGTAGACAAATACTGGGACAGCTACAACCATCCCTTCAGACAGGATCAGAAGAACTTAGAT
CATTATATAATACAGTAGCAACCCTCTATTGTGTGCATCAAAGGATAGAGATAAAAGACACCAAGGAAGC
TTTAGACAAGATAGAGGAAGAGCAAAACAAAAGTAAGACCACCGCACAGCAAGCGGCCGCTGATCTTCAG
ACCTGGAGGAGGAGATATGAGGGACAATTGGAGAAGTGAATTATATAAATATAAAGTAGTAAAAATTGAA
CCATTAGGAGTAGCACCCACCAAGGCAAAGAGAAGAGTGGTGCAGAGAGAAAAAAGAGCAGTGGGAATAG
GAGCTTTGTTCCTTGGGTTCTTGGGAGCAGCAGGAAGCACTATGGGCGCAGCGTCAATGACGCTGACGGT
ACAGGCCAGACAATTATTGTCTGGTATAGTGCAGCAGCAGAACAATTTGCTGAGGGCTATTGAGGCGCAA
CAGCATCTGTTGCAACTCACAGTCTGGGGCATCAAGCAGCTCCAGGCAAGAATCCTGGCTGTGGAAAGAT
ACCTAAAGGATCAACAGCTCCTGGGGATTTGGGGTTGCTCTGGAAAACTCATTTGCACCACTGCTGTGCC
TTGGAATGCTAGTTGGAGTAATAAATCTCTGGAACAGATTTGGAATCACACGACCTGGATGGAGTGGGAC
AGAGAAATTAACAATTACACAAGCTTAATACACTCCTTAATTGAAGAATCGCAAAACCAGCAAGAAAAGA
ATGAACAAGAATTATTGGAATTAGATAAATGGGCAAGTTTGTGGAATTGGTTTAACATAACAAATTGGCT
GTGGTATATAAAATTATTCATAATGATAGTAGGAGGCTTGGTAGGTTTAAGAATAGTTTTTGCTGTACTT
TCTATAGTGAATAGAGTTAGGCAGGGATATTCACCATTATCGTTTCAGACCCACCTCCCAACCCCGAGGG
GACCCGACAGGCCCGAAGGAATAGAAGAAGAAGGTGGAGAGAGAGACAGAGACAGATCCATTCGATTAGT
GAACGGATCGGCACTGCGTGCGCCAATTCTGCAGACAAATGGCAGTATTCATCCACAATTTTAAAAGAAA
AGGGGGGATTGGGGGGTACAGTGCAGGGGAAAGAATAGTAGACATAATAGCAACAGACATACAAACTAAA
GAATTACAAAAACAAATTACAAAAATTCAAAATTTTCGGGTTTATTACAGGGACAGCAGAGATCCAGTTT
GGTTAATTAATCGATAAGCTTTGCAAAGATGGATAAAGTTTTAAACAGAGAGGAATCTTTGCAGCTAATG
GACCTTCTAGGTCTTGAAAGGAGTGGGAATTGGCTCCGGTGCCCGTCAGTGGGCAGAGCGCACATCGCCC
ACAGTCCCCGAGAAGTTGGGGGGAGGGGTCGGCAATTGAACCGGTGCCTAGAGAAGGTGGCGCGGGGTAA
ACTGGGAAAGTGATGTCGTGTACTGGCTCCGCCTTTTTCCCGAGGGTGGGGGAGAACCGTATATAAGTGC
AGTAGTCGCCGTGAACGTTCTTTTTCGCAACGGGTTTGCCGCCAGAACACAGGTAAGTGCCGTGTGTGGT
TCCCGCGGGCCTGGCCTCTTTACGGGTTATGGCCCTTGCGTGCCTTGAATTACTTCCACCTGGCTGCAGT
ACGTGATTCTTGATCCCGAGCTTCGGGTTGGAAGTGGGTGGGAGAGTTCGAGGCCTTGCGCTTAAGGAGC
CCCTTCGCCTCGTGCTTGAGTTGAGGCCTGGCCTGGGCGCTGGGGCCGCCGCGTGCGAATCTGGTGGCAC
CTTCGCGCCTGTCTCGCTGCTTTCGATAAGTCTCTAGCCATTTAAAATTTTTGATGACCTGCTGCGACGC
TTTTTTTCTGGCAAGATAGTCTTGTAAATGCGGGCCAAGATCTGCACACTGGTATTTCGGTTTTTGGGGC
CGCGGGCGGCGACGGGGCCCGTGCGTCCCAGCGCACATGTTCGGCGAGGCGGGGCCTGCGAGCGCGGCCA
CCGAGAATCGGACGGGGGTAGTCTCAAGCTGGCCGGCCTGCTCTGGTGCCTGGCCTCGCGCCGCCGTGTA
TCGCCCCGCCCTGGGCGGCAAGGCTGGCCCGGTCGGCACCAGTTGCGTGAGCGGAAAGATGGCCGCTTCC
CGGCCCTGCTGCAGGGAGCTCAAAATGGAGGACGCGGCGCTCGGGAGAGCGGGCGGGTGAGTCACCCACA
CAAAGGAAAAGGGCCTTTCCGTCCTCAGCCGTCGCTTCATGTGACTCCACGGAGTACCGGGCGCCGTCCA
GGCACCTCGATTAGTTCTCGAGCTTTTGGAGTACGTCGTCTTTAGGTTGGGGGGAGGGGTTTTATGCGAT
GGAGTTTCCCCACACTGAGTGGGTGGAGACTGAAGTTAGGCCAGCTTGGCACTTGATGTAATTCTCCTTG
GAATTTGCCCTTTTTGAGTTTGGATCTTGGTTCATTCTCAAGCCTCAGACAGTGGTTCAAAGTTTTTTTC
TTCCATTTCAGGTGTCGTGAGGAATTAGCTTGGTACTAATACGACTCACTATAGGGAGACCCAAGCTGGC
TAGGTAAGCTTGATATCGAATTCCTGCAGCCCGGGGGATCCCGCCACCATGAAAAAGCCTGAACTCACCG
CGACGTCTGTCGAGAAGTTTCTGATCGAAAAGTTCGACAGCGTCTCCGACCTGATGCAGCTCTCGGAGGG
CGAAGAATCTCGTGCTTTCAGCTTCGATGTAGGAGGGCGTGGATATGTCCTGCGGGTAAATAGCTGCGCC
GATGGTTTCTACAAAGATCGTTATGTTTATCGGCACTTTGCATCGGCCGCGCTCCCGATTCCGGAAGTGC
TTGACATTGGGGAATTCAGCGAGAGCCTGACCTATTGCATCTCCCGCCGTGCACAGGGTGTCACGTTGCA
AGACCTGCCTGAAACCGAACTGCCCGCTGTTCTGCAGCCGGTCGCGGAGGCCATGGATGCGATCGCTGCG
GCCGATCTTAGCCAGACGAGCGGGTTCGGCCCATTCGGACCGCAAGGAATCGGTCAATACACTACATGGC
GTGATTTCATATGCGCGATTGCTGATCCCCATGTGTATCACTGGCAAACTGTGATGGACGACACCGTCAG
TGCGTCCGTCGCGCAGGCTCTCGATGAGCTGATGCTTTGGGCCGAGGACTGCCCCGAAGTCCGGCACCTC
GTGCACGCGGATTTCGGCTCCAACAATGTCCTGACGGACAATGGCCGCATAACAGCGGTCATTGACTGGA
GCGAGGCGATGTTCGGGGATTCCCAATACGAGGTCGCCAACATCTTCTTCTGGAGGCCGTGGTTGGCTTG
TATGGAGCAGCAGACGCGCTACTTCGAGCGGAGGCATCCGGAGCTTGCAGGATCGCCGCGGCTCCGGGCG
TATATGCTCCGCATTGGTCTTGACCAACTCTATCAGAGCTTGGTTGACGGCAATTTCGATGATGCAGCTT
GGGCGCAGGGTCGATGCGACGCAATCGTCCGATCCGGAGCCGGGACTGTCGGGCGTACACAAATCGCCCG
CAGAAGCGCGGCCGTCTGGACCGATGGCTGTGTAGAAGTACTCGCCGATAGTGGAAACCGACGCCCCAGC
ACTCGTCCGAGGGCAAAGGAAGGATCCGGCGCAACAAACTTCTCTCTGCTGAAACAAGCCGGAGATGTCG
AAGAGAATCCTGGACCGATGCGTATCCCCGTAGATGCCAGCACGAGCCGCCGCTTCACGCCGCCTTCCAC
CGCGCTGAGCCCAGGCAAGATGAGCGAGGCGTTGCCGCTGGGCGCCCCGGACGCCGGCGCTGCCCTGGCC
GGCAAGCTGAGGAGCGGCGACCGCAGCATGGTGGAGGTGCTGGCCGACCACCCGGGCGTGCTGGTGCGCA
CCGACAGCCCCAACTTCCTCTGCTCCGTGCTGCCTACGCACTGGCGCTGCAACAAGACCCTGCCCATCGC
TTTCAAGGTGGTGGCCCTAGGGGATGTTCCAGATGGCACTCTGGTCACTGTGATGGCTGGCAATGATGAA
AACTACTCGGCTGAGCTGAGAAATGCTACCGCAGCCATGAAGAACCAGGTTGCAAGATTTAATGACCTCA
GGTTTGTCGGTCGAAGTGGAAGAGGGAAAAGCTTCACTCTGACCATCACTGTCTTCACAAACCCACCGCA
AGTCGCCACCTACCACAGAGCCATCAAAATCACAGTGGATGGGCCCCGAGAACCTCGAAGACATCGGCAG
AAACTAGATGATCAGACCAAGCCCGGGAGCTTGTCCTTTTCCGAGCGGCTCAGTGAACTGGAGCAGCTGC
GGCGCACAGCCATGAGGGTCAGCCCACACCACCCAGCCCCCACGCCCAACCCTCGTGCCTCCCTGAACCA
CTCCACTGCCTTTAACCCTCAGCCTCAGAGTCAGATGCAGGATACAAGGCAGATCCAACCATCCCCACCG
TGGTCCTACGATCAGTCCTACCAATACCTGGGATCCATTGCCTCTCCTTCTGTGCACCCAGCAACGCCCA
TTTCACCTGGACGTGCCAGCGGCATGACAACCCTCTCTGCAGAACTTTCCAGTCGACTCTCAACGGCACC
CGACCTGACAGCGTTCAGCGACCCGCGCCAGTTCCCCGCGCTGCCCTCCATCTCCGACCCCCGCATGCAC
TATCCAGGCGCCTTCACCTACTCCCCGACGCCGGTCACCTCGGGCATCGGCATCGGCATGTCGGCCATGG
GCTCGGCCACGCGCTACCACACCTACCTGCCGCCGCCCTACCCCGGCTCGTCGCAAGCGCAGGGAGGCCC
GTTCCAAGCCAGCTCGCCCTCCTACCACCTGTACTACGGCGCCTCGGCCGGCTCCTACCAGTTCTCCATG
GTGGGCGGCGAGCGCTCGCCGCCGCGCATCCTGCCGCCCTGCACCAACGCCTCCACCGGCTCCGCGCTGC
TCAACCCCAGCCTCCCGAACCAGAGCGACGTGGTGGAGGCCGAGGGCAGCCACAGCAACTCCCCCACCAA
CATGGCGCCCTCCGCGCGCCTGGAGGAGGCCGTGTGGAGGCCCTACTGACTAGCTAAGTTAGAACTATTT
CCTGGCTGTTACGCGAGTTAGGGGTGACTACTGACGGGCTTGTTAAACAGTGAACCGCCCGCCCCACGAC
CCGCAGCGCCCGACCGAAAGGAGCGCACGACCCCATGCATCGAACAAAAGAAAAGGGGGGACTGGAAGGG
CTAATTCACTCCCAACGAAGACAAGATATCATAACTTCGTATAGCATACATTATACGAAGTTATCGTCTA
GCTGGTCCGGACTGTACTGGGTCTCTCTGGTTAGACCAGATCTGAGCCTGGGAGCTCTCTGGCTAACTAG
GGAACCCACTGCTTAAGCCTCAATAAAGCTTGCCTTGAGTGCTTCAAGTAGTGTGTGCCCGTCTGTTGTG
TGACTCTGGTAACTAGAGATCCCTCAGACCCTTTTAGTCAGTGTGGAAAATCTCTAGCAGGGCCCGTTTA
AACCCGCTGATCAGCCTCGACTGTGCCTTCTAGTTGCCAGCCATCTGTTGTTTGCCCCTCCCCCGTGCCT
TCCTTGACCCTGGAAGGTGCCACTCCCACTGTCCTTTCCTAATAAAATGAGGAAATTGCATCGCATTGTC
TGAGTAGGTGTCATTCTATTCTGGGGGGTGGGGTGGGGCAGGACAGCAAGGGGGAGGATTGGGAAGACAA
TAGCAGGCATGCTGGGGATGCGGTGGGCTCTATGGCTTCTGAGGCGGAAAGAACCAGCTGGGGCTCTAGG
GGGTATCCCC
[124 nt withheld, positions 10511-10634]
C
[91 nt withheld, positions 10636-10726]
A
[49 nt withheld, positions 10728-10776]
CCTTTGACGTTGGAGTCCACGTTCTTT
[37 nt withheld, positions 10804-10840]
ACCCTATCTCGGTCTATTCTTTTGA
